>Addgene plasmid #246273 | pCAGGS-mEGFP-Rab10(Q68L) | addgene full sequence | sequence record 488630 | Addgene NGS Result
GTGCCACCTGGGTCGATCGACATTGATTATTGACTAGTTATTAATAGTAATCAATTACGGGGTCATTAGT
TCATAGCCCATATATGGAGTTCCGCGTTACATAACTTACGGTAAATGGCCCGCCTGGCTGACCGCCCAAC
GACCCCCGCCCATTGACGTCAATAATGACGTATGTTCCCATAGTAACGCCAATAGGGACTTTCCATTGAC
GTCAATGGGTGGAGTATTTACGGTAAACTGCCCACTTGGCAGTACATCAAGTGTATCATATGCCAAGTAC
GCCCCCTATTGACGTCAATGACGGTAAATGGCCCGCCTGGCATTATGCCCAGTACATGACCTTATGGGAC
TTTCCTACTTGGCAGTACATCTACGTATTAGTCATCGCTATTACCATGGTCGAGGTGAGCCCCACGTTCT
GCTTCACTCTCCCCATCTCCCCCCCCTCCCCACCCCCAATTTTGTATTTATTTATTTTTTAATTATTTTG
TGCAGCGATGGGGGCGGGGGGGGGGGGGGGGCGCGCGCCAGGCGGGGCGGGGCGGGGCGAGGGGCGGGGC
GGGGCGAGGCGGAGAGGTGCGGCGGCAGCCAATCAGAGCGGCGCGCTCCGAAAGTTTCCTTTTATGGCGA
GGCGGCGGCGGCGGCGGCCCTATAAAAAGCGAAGCGCGCGGCGGGCGGGAGTCGCTGCGCGCTGCCTTCG
CCCCGTGCCCCGCTCCGCCGCCGCCTCGCGCCGCCCGCCCCGGCTCTGACTGACCGCGTTACTCCCACAG
GTGAGCGGGCGGGACGGCCCTTCTCCTCCGGGCTGTAATTAGCGCTTGGTTTAATGACGGCTTGTTTCTT
TTCTGTGGCTGCGTGAAAGCCTTGAGGGGCTCCGGGAGGGCCCTTTGTGCGGGGGGAGCGGCTCGGGGGG
TGCGTGCGTGTGTGTGTGCGTGGGGAGCGCCGCGTGCGGCTCCGCGCTGCCCGGCGGCTGTGAGCGCTGC
GGGCGCGGCGCGGGGCTTTGTGCGCTCCGCAGTGTGCGCGAGGGGAGCGCGGCCGGGGGCGGTGCCCCGC
GGTGCGGGGGGGGCTGCGAGGGGAACAAAGGCTGCGTGCGGGGTGTGTGCGTGGGGGGGTGAGCAGGGGG
TGTGGGCGCGTCGGTCGGGCTGCAACCCCCCCTGCACCCCCCTCCCCGAGTTGCTGAGCACGGCCCGGCT
TCGGGTGCGGGGCTCCGTACGGGGCGTGGCGCGGGGCTCGCCGTGCCGGGCGGGGGGTGGCGGCAGGTGG
GGGTGCCGGGCGGGGCGGGGCCGCCTCGGGCCGGGGAGGGCTCGGGGGAGGGGCGCGGCGGCCCCCGGAG
CGCCGGCGGCTGTCGAGGCGCGGCGAGCCGCAGCCATTGCCTTTTATGGTAATCGTGCGAGAGGGCGCAG
GGACTTCCTTTGTCCCAAATCTGTGCGGAGCCGAAATCTGGGAGGCGCCGCCGCACCCCCTCTAGCGGGC
GCGGGGCGAAGCGGTGCGGCGCCGGCAGGAAGGAAATGGGCGGGGAGGGCCTTCGTGCGTCGCCGCGCCG
CCGTCCCCTTCTCCCTCTCCAGCCTCGGGGCTGTCCGCGGGGGGACGGCTGCCTTCGGGGGGGACGGGGC
AGGGCGGGGTTCGGCTTCTGGCGTGTGACCGGCGGCTCTAGCTAGAGCCTCTGCTAACCATGTTCATGCC
TTCTTCTTTTTCCTACAGCTCCTGGGCAACGTGCTGGTTATTGTGCTGTCTCATCATTTTGGCAAAGAAT
TCGCTAGCGCTACCGGTCGCCACCATGGTGAGCAAGGGCGAGGAGCTGTTCACCGGGGTGGTGCCCATCC
TGGTCGAGCTGGACGGCGACGTAAACGGCCACAAGTTCAGCGTGTCCGGCGAGGGCGAGGGCGATGCCAC
CTACGGCAAGCTGACCCTGAAGTTCATCTGCACCACCGGCAAGCTGCCCGTGCCCTGGCCCACCCTCGTG
ACCACCCTGACCTACGGCGTGCAGTGCTTCAGCCGCTACCCCGACCACATGAAGCAGCACGACTTCTTCA
AGTCCGCCATGCCCGAAGGCTACGTCCAGGAGCGCACCATCTTCTTCAAGGACGACGGCAACTACAAGAC
CCGCGCCGAGGTGAAGTTCGAGGGCGACACCCTGGTGAACCGCATCGAGCTGAAGGGCATCGACTTCAAG
GAGGACGGCAACATCCTGGGGCACAAGCTGGAGTACAACTACAACAGCCACAACGTCTATATCATGGCCG
ACAAGCAGAAGAACGGCATCAAGGTGAACTTCAAGATCCGCCACAACATCGAGGACGGCAGCGTGCAGCT
CGCCGACCACTACCAGCAGAACACCCCCATCGGCGACGGCCCCGTGCTGCTGCCCGACAACCACTACCTG
AGCACCCAGTCCAAGCTGAGCAAAGACCCCAACGAGAAGCGCGATCACATGGTCCTGCTGGAGTTCGTGA
CCGCCGCCGGGATCACTCTCGGCATGGACGAGCTGTACAAGTCCGGACTCAGATCTCGAGGCATGGCGAA
GAAGACGTACGACCTGCTTTTCAAGCTGCTCCTGATCGGGGACTCGGGAGTGGGCAAGACCTGCGTCCTT
TTTCGTTTTTCGGATGATGCCTTCAATACCACCTTTATTTCCACCATAGGAATAGACTTTAAGATCAAAA
CAGTGGAACTACAAGGAAAGAAGATCAAGCTACAGATATGGGACACAGCAGGCCTGGAACGATTTCACAC
CATCACAACCTCCTACTACAGAGGAGCAATGGGCATCATGCTAGTGTATGACATCACCAACGGTAAAAGT
TTTGAAAACATCAGCAAGTGGCTTAGAAACATAGATGAGCATGCCAATGAAGATGTGGAAAGGATGTTAC
TAGGGAACAAGTGTGACATGGACGACAAGAGAGTTGTACCGAAAGGCAAAGGAGAGCAGATTGCAAGGGA
GCATGGTATTAGGTTTTTTGAGACTAGTGCAAAAGCAAATATAAACATCGAAAAGGCGTTCCTCACATTA
GCTGAAGACATCCTCCGAAAGACCCCTGTAAAAGAACCCAACAGTGAAAACGTAGATATCAGCAGTGGAG
GAGGTGTGACGGGCTGGAAGAGCAAATGCTGCTGATCTAGAGTCGACGGATCTTTTTCCCTCTGCCAAAA
ATTATGGGGACATCATGAAGCCCCTTGAGCATCTGACTTCTGGCTAATAAAGGAAATTTATTTTCATTGC
AATAGTGTGTTGGAATTTTTTGTGTCTCTCACTCGGAAGGACATATGGGAGGGCAAATCATTTAAAACAT
CAGAATGAGTATTTGGTTTAGAGTTTGGCAACATATGCCCATATGCTGGCTGCCATGAACAAAGGTTGGC
TATAAAGAGGTCATCAGTATATGAAACAGCCCCCTGCTGTCCATTCCTTATTCCATAGAAAAGCCTTGAC
TTGAGGTTAGATTTTTTTTATATTTTGTTTTGTGTTATTTTTTTCTTTAACATCCCTAAAATTTTCCTTA
CATGTTTTACTAGCCAGATTTTTCCTCCTCTCCTGACTACTCCCAGTCATAGCTGTCCCTCTTCTCTTAT
GGAGATCCCTCGACCTGCAGCCCAAGCTTGGCGTAATCATGGTCATAGCTGTTTCCTGTGTGAAATTGTT
ATCCGCTCACAATTCCACACAACATACGAGCCGGAAGCATAAAGTGTAAAGCCTGGGGTGCCTAATGAGT
GAGCTAACTCACATTAATTGCGTTGCGCTCACTGCCCGCTTTCCAGTCGGGAAACCTGTCGTGCCAGCGG
ATCCGCATCTCAATTAGTCAGCAACCATAGTCCCGCCCCTAACTCCGCCCATCCCGCCCCTAACTCCGCC
CAGTTCCGCCCATTCTCCGCCCCATGGCTGACTAATTTTTTTTATTTATGCAGAGGCCGAGGCCGCCTCG
GCCTCTGAGCTATTCCAGAAGTAGTGAGGAGGCTTTTTTGGAGGCCTAGGCTTTTGCAAAAAGCTAACTT
GTTTATTGCAGCTTATAATGGTTACAAATAAAGCAATAGCATCACAAATTTCACAAATAAAGCATTTTTT
TCACTGCATTCTAGTTGTGGTTTGTCCAAACTCATCAATGTATCTTATCATGTCTGGATCCGCTGCATTA
ATGAATCGGCCAACGCGCGGGGAGAGGCGGTTTGCGTATTGGGCGCTCTTCCGCTTCCTCGCTCACTGAC
TCGCTGCGCTCGGTCGTTCGGCTGCGGCGAGCGGTATCAGCTCACTCAAAGGCGGTAATACGGTTATCCA
CAGAATCAGGGGATAACGCAGGAAAGAACATGTGAGCAAAAGGCCAGCAAAAGGCCAGGAACCGTAAAAA
GGCCGCGTTGCTGGCGTTTTTCCATAGGCTCCGCCCCCCTGACGAGCATCACAAAAATCGACGCTCAAGT
CAGAGGTGGCGAAACCCGACAGGACTATAAAGATACCAGGCGTTTCCCCCTGGAAGCTCCCTCGTGCGCT
CTCCTGTTCCGACCCTGCCGCTTACCGGATACCTGTCCGCCTTTCTCCCTTCGGGAAGCGTGGCGCTTTC
TCATAGCTCACGCTGTAGGTATCTCAGTTCGGTGTAGGTCGTTCGCTCCAAGCTGGGCTGTGTGCACGAA
CCCCCCGTTCAGCCCGACCGCTGCGCCTTATCCGGTAACTATCGTCTTGAGTCCAACCCGGTAAGACACG
ACTTATCGCCACTGGCAGCAGCCACTGGTAACAGGATTAGCAGAGCGAGGTATGTAGGCGGTGCTACAGA
GTTCTTGAAGTGGTGGCCTAACTACGGCTACACTAGAAGAACAGTATTTGGTATCTGCGCTCTGCTGAAG
CCAGTTACCTTCGGAAAAAGAGTTGGTAGCTCTTGATCCGGCAAACAAACCACCGCTGGTAGCGGTGGTT
TTTTTGTTTGCAAGCAGCAGATTACGCGCAGAAAAAAAGGATCTCAAGAAGATCCTTTGATCTTTTCTAC
GGGGTCTGACGCTCAGTGGAACGAAAACTCACGTTAAGGGATTTTGGTCATGAGATTATCAAAAAGGATC
TTCACCTAGATCCTTTTAAATTAAAAATGAAGTTTTAAATCAATCTAAAGTATATATGAGTAAACTTGGT
CTGACAGTTACCAATGCTTAATCAGTGAGGCACCTATCTCAGCGATCTGTCTATTTCGTTCATCCATAGT
TGCCTGACTCCCCGTCGTGTAGATAACTACGATACGGGAGGGCTTACCATCTGGCCCCAGTGCTGCAATG
ATACCGCGAGACCCACGCTCACCGGCTCCAGATTTATCAGCAATAAACCAGCCAGCCGGAAGGGCCGAGC
GCAGAAGTGGTCCTGCAACTTTATCCGCCTCCATCCAGTCTATTAATTGTTGCCGGGAAGCTAGAGTAAG
TAGTTCGCCAGTTAATAGTTTGCGCAACGTTGTTGCCATTGCTACAGGCATCGTGGTGTCACGCTCGTCG
TTTGGTATGGCTTCATTCAGCTCCGGTTCCCAACGATCAAGGCGAGTTACATGATCCCCCATGTTGTGCA
AAAAAGCGGTTAGCTCCTTCGGTCCTCCGATCGTTGTCAGAAGTAAGTTGGCCGCAGTGTTATCACTCAT
GGTTATGGCAGCACTGCATAATTCTCTTACTGTCATGCCATCCGTAAGATGCTTTTCTGTGACTGGTGAG
TACTCAACCAAGTCATTCTGAGAATAGTGTATGCGGCGACCGAGTTGCTCTTGCCCGGCGTCAATACGGG
ATAATACCGCGCCACATAGCAGAACTTTAAAAGTGCTCATCATTGGAAAACGTTCTTCGGGGCGAAAACT
CTCAAGGATCTTACCGCTGTTGAGATCCAGTTCGATGTAACCCACTCGTGCACCCAACTGATCTTCAGCA
TCTTTTACTTTCACCAGCGTTTCTGGGTGAGCAAAAACAGGAAGGCAAAATGCCGCAAAAAAGGGAATAA
GGGCGACACGGAAATGTTGAATACTCATACTCTTCCTTTTTCAATATTATTGAAGCATTTATCAGGGTTA
TTGTCTCATGAGCGGATACATATTTGAATGTATTTAGAAAAATAAACAAATAGGGGTTCCGCGCACATTT
CCCCGAAAA
Features (pLannotate 1.2.2; 19 found; start..end, strand, type, name):
     19..398     +  enhancer       CMV enhancer: human cytomegalovirus immediate early enhancer
    400..677     +  promoter       chicken β-actin promoter: No description available
    678..1698    +  intron         chimeric intron: chimera between introns from chicken β-actin and rabbit β-globin
   1696..1752    +  CDS            HBB (fragment): HBB_LEPEU - Experimental evidence at protein level: Swiss-Prot protein existence level 1. Involved in oxygen transport from the lung to the various peripheral tissues. From Lepus europaeus (European hare).
   1775..2491    +  CDS            mEGFP: mEGFP is a basic (constitutively fluorescent) green fluorescent protein published in 2002, derived from Aequorea victoria. It has moderate acid sensitivity.
   2492..2510    +  misc_feature   MCS (fragment): multiple cloning site
   2513..3112    +  CDS            RAB10: RAB10_HUMAN - Experimental evidence at protein level: Swiss-Prot protein existence level 1. (Microbial infection) Upon Legionella pneumophila infection promotes endoplasmic reticulum recruitment and bacterial replication. Plays a role in remodeling the Legionella-containing vacuole (LCV) into an endoplasmic reticulum-like vacuole. From Homo sapiens (Human).
   3196..3251    +  polyA_signal   β-globin poly(A) signal: rabbit β-globin polyadenylation signal (Gil and Proudfoot, 1987)
   3636..3652    -  protein_bind   lac operator: The lac repressor binds to the lac operator to inhibit transcription in E. coli. This inhibition can be relieved by adding lactose or isopropyl-β-D-thiogalactopyranoside (IPTG). lac repressor encoded by lacI
   3660..3690    -  promoter       lac promoter: promoter for the E. coli lac operon
   3705..3726    -  protein_bind   CAP binding site: CAP binding activates transcription in the presence of cAMP. E. coli catabolite activator protein
   3739..3778    -  CDS            lacI (fragment): lac repressor; lacI; The lac repressor binds to the lac operator to inhibit transcription in E. coli. This inhibition can be relieved by adding lactose or isopropyl-β-D-thiogalactopyranoside (IPTG).
   3785..3807    +  promoter       SV40 promoter (fragment): SV40 enhancer and early promoter
   3831..3966    +  rep_origin     SV40 ori: SV40 origin of replication
   3986..4120    +  polyA_signal   SV40 poly(A) signal: SV40 polyadenylation signal
   4122..4176    -  CDS            lacI (fragment): lac repressor; lacI; The lac repressor binds to the lac operator to inhibit transcription in E. coli. This inhibition can be relieved by adding lactose or isopropyl-β-D-thiogalactopyranoside (IPTG).
   4359..4947    -  rep_origin     ori: high-copy-number ColE1/pMB1/pBR322/pUC origin of replication
   5118..5978    -  CDS            AmpR: β-lactamase; bla; confers resistance to ampicillin, carbenicillin, and related antibiotics
   5979..6083    -  promoter       AmpR promoter: bla
