[The description below was written by a language model from this plasmid's Addgene catalogue record and pLannotate feature annotations shown in this document.]
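Description:
pCAGGS-mEGFP-Rab10(Q68L) is a mammalian expression plasmid of about 6.1 kb, built on the pCAGGS backbone, that produces a fluorescently tagged, constitutively active form of the small GTPase Rab10. It is maintained in E. coli through a high-copy ColE1/pUC-type origin and selected with ampicillin via the β-lactamase gene and its native promoter. The backbone also carries an SV40 origin of replication, which can support episomal amplification in cells expressing SV40 large T antigen. An SV40 polyadenylation signal and remnants of lac regulatory sequences (lac promoter, operator, CAP site and lacI fragments) are also annotated, but they have no evident role in expressing the insert.

Expression is driven by the CAG promoter, annotated here as its component parts: the CMV immediate early enhancer, the chicken β-actin promoter and a chimeric chicken β-actin/rabbit β-globin intron. This combination gives strong, broadly active transcription in mammalian cells. Downstream, monomeric EGFP (mEGFP) is followed by a short multiple-cloning-site remnant that serves as a linker, and then by the Rab10 coding sequence, so the fluorescent protein sits at the N-terminus of Rab10. The transcript is terminated by the rabbit β-globin polyadenylation signal. The catalogue lists the Rab10 insert as rat; the automated annotation matched it to the human protein, most likely because of homology between the two orthologues. The Q68L substitution is recorded as making Rab10 constitutively active; equivalent glutamine-to-leucine changes in Rab GTPases impair GTP hydrolysis and hold the protein in its GTP-bound state.

The associated publication concerns Rab10 inactivation, AMPA receptor trafficking and dendritic spine enlargement during long-term potentiation. This suggests the construct is used to visualise active Rab10 and test its effects in neurons.
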