Addgene plasmid #246273: pCAGGS-mEGFP-Rab10(Q68L)
Purpose: Rab10 (Constitutively active)
Depositing lab: Ryohei Yasuda. Depositing organization: Max Planck Florida Institute. Publication: Rab10 inactivation promotes AMPAR trafficking and spine enlargement during long-term potentiation. Wang J, Nishiyama J, Parra-Bueno P, Okaz E, Oz G, Liu X, Watabe T, Suponitsky-Kroyter I, McGraw TE, Szatmari EM, Yasuda R. Elife. 2025 Sep 23;13:RP103879. doi: 10.7554/eLife.103879. PubMed 40986440.
Backbone
  Vector backbone: pCAGGS
  Backbone size w/o insert (bp): 4655
  Vector type: Mammalian Expression
Growth in bacteria
  Bacterial resistance: Ampicillin, 100 μg/mL
  Growth temperature: 37°C
  Growth strain: DH5alpha
  Copy number: High Copy
Gene/Insert
  Gene/Insert name: mEGFP-Rab10(Q68L)
  Species: R. norvegicus (rat)
  Insert size (bp): 1443
  Mutation: Q68L
  Entrez Gene: Rab10 (a.k.a. Ac1075)
  Promoter: CAG
  Cloning method: Restriction Enzyme; 5′ cloning site Unknown (unknown if destroyed)
Terms and licenses: Academic/Nonprofit Terms; Industry Terms: Not Available to Industry
How to cite: pCAGGS-mEGFP-Rab10(Q68L) was a gift from Ryohei Yasuda (Addgene plasmid # 246273 ; http://n2t.net/addgene:246273 ; RRID:Addgene_246273)
